>Addgene plasmid #183523 | pAAV-CaMKIIa-rsChRmine-oScarlet-KV 2.1-WPRE | addgene full sequence | sequence record 362030 | Addgene NGS Result
CCTGCAGGCAGCTGCGCGCTCGCTCGCTCACTGAGGCCGCCCGGGCGTCGGGCGACCTTTGGTCGCCCGG
CCTCAGTGAGCGAGCGAGCGCGCAGAGAGGGAGTGGCCAACTCCATCACTAGGGGTTCCTGCGGCCGCAC
GCGTTTAACATTATGGCCTTAGGTCACTTCATCTCCATGGGGTTCTTCTTCTGATTTTCTAGAAAATGAG
ATGGGGGTGCAGAGAGCTTCCTCAGTGACCTGCCCAGGGTCACATCAGAAATGTCAGAGCTAGAACTTGA
ACTCAGATTACTAATCTTAAATTCCATGCCTTGGGGGCATGCAAGTACGATATACAGAAGGAGTGAACTC
ATTAGGGCAGATGACCAATGAGTTTAGGAAAGAAGAGTCCAGGGCAGGGTACATCTACACCACCCGCCCA
GCCCTGGGTGAGTCCAGCCACGTTCACCTCATTATAGTTGCCTCTCTCCAGTCCTACCTTGACGGGAAGC
ACAAGCAGAAACTGGGACAGGAGCCCCAGGAGACCAAATCTTCATGGTCCCTCTGGGAGGATGGGTGGGG
AGAGCTGTGGCAGAGGCCTCAGGAGGGGCCCTGCTGCTCAGTGGTGACAGATAGGGGTGAGAAAGCAGAC
AGAGTCATTCCGTCAGCATTCTGGGTCTGTTTGGTACTTCTTCTCACGCTAAGGTGGCGGTGTGATATGC
ACAATGGCTAAAAAGCAGGGAGAGCTGGAAAGAAACAAGGACAGAGACAGAGGCCAAGTCAACCAGACCA
ATTCCCAGAGGAAGCAAAGAAACCATTACAGAGACTACAAGGGGGAAGGGAAGGAGAGATGAATTAGCTT
CCCCTGTAAACCTTAGAACCCAGCTGTTGCCAGGGCAACGGGGCAATACCTGTCTCTTCAGAGGAGATGA
AGTTGCCAGGGTAACTACATCCTGTCTTTCTCAAGGACCATCCCAGAATGTGGCACCCACTAGCCGTTAC
CATAGCAACTGCCTCTTTGCCCCACTTAATCCCATCCCGTCTGTTAAAAGGGCCCTATAGTTGGAGGTGG
GGGAGGTAGGAAGAGCGATGATCACTTGTGGACTAAGTTTGTTCGCATCCCCTTCTCCAACCCCCTCAGT
ACATCACCCTGGGGGAACAGGGTCCACTTGCTCCTGGGCCCACACAGTCCTGCAGTATTGTGTATATAAG
GCCAGGGCAAAGAGGAGCAGGTTTTAAAGTGAAAGGCAGGCAGGTGTTGGGGAGGCAGTTACCGGGGCAA
CGGGAACAGGGCGTTTCGGAGGTGGTTGCCATGGGGACCTGGATGCTGACGAAGGCTCGCGAGGCTGTGA
GCAGCCACAGTGCCCTGCTCAGAAGCCCCAAGCTCGTCAGTCAAGCCGGTTCTCCGTTTGCACTCAGGAG
CACGGGCAGGCGAGTGGCCCCTAGTTCTGGGGGCAGCTCTAGAGCGGTACCGGATCCCCGGGTACCGGTG
CCACCATGGCACACGCACCAGGCACCGACCAGATGTTCTACGTGGGCACAATGGACGGCTGGTATCTGGA
TACCAAGCTGAACTCCGTGGCCATCGGCGCCCACTGGTCTTGCTTTATCGTGCTGACAATCACCACATTC
TACCTGGGCTATGAGTCCTGGACATCTCGGGGCCCTAGCAAGAGAACCTCCTTTTACGCCGGCTATCAGG
AGGAGCAGAACCTGGCCCTGTTTGTGAATTTCTTTGCCATGCTGAGCTACTTCGGCAAGATCGTGGCCGA
CACACTGGGCCACAACTTCGGCGATGTGGGCCCCTTCATCATCGGCTTCGGCAATTACAGGTATGCCGAC
TACATGCTGACCTGCCCAATGCTGGTGTACGATCTGCTGTATCAGCTGAGGGCCCCCTATCGCGTGTCTT
GTAGCGCCATCATCTTTGCCATGCTGATGTCTGGCGTGCTGGCCGAGTTCTACGCAGAGGGCGACCCTAG
GCTGAGGAATGGCGCCTACGCCTGGTATGGCTTTAGCTGTTTCTGGTTTATCTTCGCCTACTCTATCGTG
ATGAGCATCGTGGCCAAGCAGTATAGCCGGCTGGCCCAGCTGGCCCAGGATACAGGCGCCGAGCACAGCC
TGCACGTGCTGAAGTTCGCCGTGTTTACCTTCTCCATGCTGTGGATTCTGTTTCCCCTGGTGTGGGCCAT
CTGCCCTAGAGGCTTCGGCTGGATCGACGATAACTGGACAGAGGTGGCCCACTGCGTGTGCGACATCGTG
GCCAAGTCCTGTTACGGCTTTGCCCTGGCCCGGTTCAGAAAGACCTATGATGAGGAGCTGTTTCGGCTGC
TGGAGCAGCTGGGACACGACGAGGATGAGTTCCAGAAGCTGGAGCTGGATATGAGGCTGAGCAGCAATGG
CGAGCGCCTGCGGAGACTGTCTGCGGCCGCCAAGAGCAGGATCACCAGCGAGGGCGAGTACATCCCCCTG
GACCAGATCGACATCAACGTGGTGAGCAAGGGCGAGGCAGTGATCAAGGAGTTCATGCGGTTCAAGGTGC
ACATGGAGGGCTCCATGAACGGCCACGAGTTCGAGATCGAGGGCGAGGGCGAGGGCCGCCCCTACGAGGG
CACCCAGACCGCCAAGCTGAAGGTGACCAAGGGTGGCCCCCTGCCCTTCTCCTGGGACATCCTGTCCCCT
CAGTTCATGTACGGCTCCAGGGCCTTCACCAAGCACCCCGCCGACATCCCCGACTACTATAAGCAGTCCT
TCCCCGAGGGCTTCAAGTGGGACCGCGTGATGAACTTCGAGGACGGCGGCGCCGTGACCGTGACCCAGGA
CACCTCCCTGGAGGACGGCACCCTGATCTACAAGGTGAAGCTCCGCGGCACCAACTTCCCTCCTGACGGC
CCCGTAATGCAGAAGAAGACAATGGGCTGGGAAGCGTCCACCGAGCGGTTGTACCCCGAGGACGGCGTGC
TGAAGGGCGACATTAAGATGGCCCTGCGCCTGAAGGACGGCGGGCGCTACCTGGCGGACTTCAAGACCAC
CTACAAGGCCAAGAAGCCCGTGCAGATGCCCGGCGCCTACAACGTGGACCGCAAGTTGGACATCACCTCC
CACAACGAGGACTACACCGTGGTGGAACAGTACGAACGCTCCGAGGGCCGCCACTCCACCGGCGGCATGG
ACGAGCTGTACAAGCAGTCCCAGCCCATCCTCAACACCAAGGAGATGGCCCCGCAGAGCAAGCCTCCAGA
GGAGCTGGAGATGAGCAGCATGCCCAGCCCCGTGGCCCCTCTGCCCGCACGCACGGAGGGCGTCATCGAC
ATGCGGAGCATGTCCAGCATTGACAGCTTCATCAGCTGTGCCACGGACTTCCCTGAAGCCACCAGATTCT
TCTGCTACGAGAACGAGGTGTAAGAATTCGATATCAAGCTTATCGATAATCAACCTCTGGATTACAAAAT
TTGTGAAAGATTGACTGGTATTCTTAACTATGTTGCTCCTTTTACGCTATGTGGATACGCTGCTTTAATG
CCTTTGTATCATGCTATTGCTTCCCGTATGGCTTTCATTTTCTCCTCCTTGTATAAATCCTGGTTGCTGT
CTCTTTATGAGGAGTTGTGGCCCGTTGTCAGGCAACGTGGCGTGGTGTGCACTGTGTTTGCTGACGCAAC
CCCCACTGGTTGGGGCATTGCCACCACCTGTCAGCTCCTTTCCGGAACTTTCGCTTTCCCCCTCCCTATT
GCCACGGCGGAACTCATCGCCGCCTGCCTTGCCCGCTGCTGGACAGGGGCTCGGCTGTTGGGCACTGACA
ATTCCGTGGTGTTGTCGGGGAAATCATCGTCCTTTCCTTGGCTGCTCGCCTATGTTGCCACCTGGATTCT
GCGCGGGACGTCCTTCTGCTACGTCCCTTCGGCCCTCAATCCAGCGGACCTTCCTTCCCGCGGCCTGCTG
CCGGCTCTGCGGCCTCTTCCGCGTCTTCGCCTTCGCCCTCAGACGAGTCGGATCTCCCTTTGGGCCGCCT
CCCCGCATCGATACCGAGCGCTGCTCGAGAGATCTACGGGTGGCATCCCTGTGACCCCTCCCCAGTGCCT
CTCCTGGCCCTGGAAGTTGCCACTCCAGTGCCCACCAGCCTTGTCCTAATAAAATTAAGTTGCATCATTT
TGTCTGACTAGGTGTCCTTCTATAATATTATGGGGTGGAGGGGGGTGGTATGGAGCAAGGGGCAAGTTGG
GAAGACAACCTGTAGGGCCTGCGGGGTCTATTGGGAACCAAGCTGGAGTGCAGTGGCACAATCTTGGCTC
ACTGCAATCTCCGCCTCCTGGGTTCAAGCGATTCTCCTGCCTCAGCCTCCCGAGTTGTTGGGATTCCAGG
CATGCATGACCAGGCTCAGCTAATTTTTGTTTTTTTGGTAGAGACGGGGTTTCACCATATTGGCCAGGCT
GGTCTCCAACTCCTAATCTCAGGTGATCTACCCACCTTGGCCTCCCAAATTGCTGGGATTACAGGCGTGA
ACCACTGCTCCCTTCCCTGTCCTTCTGATTTTGTAGGTAACCACGTGCGGACCGAGCGGCCGCAGGAACC
CCTAGTGATGGAGTTGGCCACTCCCTCTCTGCGCGCTCGCTCGCTCACTGAGGCCGGGCGACCAAAGGTC
GCCCGACGCCCGGGCTTTGCCCGGGCGGCCTCAGTGAGCGAGCGAGCGCGCAGCTGCCTGCAGGGGCGCC
TGATGCGGTATTTTCTCCTTACGCATCTGTGCGGTATTTCACACCGCATA
[95 nt withheld, positions 4741-4835]
T
[46 nt withheld, positions 4837-4882]
C
[141 nt withheld, positions 4884-5024]
CCTTTGACGTTGGAGTCCACGTTCTTT
[37 nt withheld, positions 5052-5088]
ACTCTATCTCGGGCTATTCTTTTGATTTATAAGGGATTTTGCCGATTTCGGTCTATTGGTTAAAAAATGA
GCTGATTTAACAAAAATTTAACGCGAATTTTAACAAAATATTAACGTTTACAATTTTATGGTGCACTCTC
AGTACAATCTGCTCTGATGCCGCATAGTTAAGCCAGCCCCGACACCCGCCAACACCCGCTGACGCGCCCT
GACGGGCTTGTCTGCTCCCGGCATCCGCTTACAGACAAGCTGTGACCGTCTCCGGGAGCTGCATGTGTCA
GAGGTTTTCACCGTCATCACCGAAACGCGCGAGACGAAAGGGCCTCGTGATACGCCTATTTTTATAGGTT
AATGTCATGATAATAATGGTTTCTTAGACGTCAGGTGGCACTTTTCGGGGAAATGTGCGCGGAACCCCTA
TTTGTTTATTTTTCTAAATACATTCAAATATGTATCCGCTCATGAGACAATAACCCTGATAAATGCTTCA
ATAATATTGAAAAAGGAAGAGTATGAGTATTCAACATTTCCGTGTCGCCCTTATTCCCTTTTTTGCGGCA
TTTTGCCTTCCTGTTTTTGCTCACCCAGAAACGCTGGTGAAAGTAAAAGATGCTGAAGATCAGTTGGGTG
CACGAGTGGGTTACATCGAACTGGATCTCAACAGCGGTAAGATCCTTGAGAGTTTTCGCCCCGAAGAACG
TTTTCCAATGATGAGCACTTTTAAAGTTCTGCTATGTGGCGCGGTATTATCCCGTATTGACGCCGGGCAA
GAGCAACTCGGTCGCCGCATACACTATTCTCAGAATGACTTGGTTGAGTACTCACCAGTCACAGAAAAGC
ATCTTACGGATGGCATGACAGTAAGAGAATTATGCAGTGCTGCCATAACCATGAGTGATAACACTGCGGC
CAACTTACTTCTGACAACGATCGGAGGACCGAAGGAGCTAACCGCTTTTTTGCACAACATGGGGGATCAT
GTAACTCGCCTTGATCGTTGGGAACCGGAGCTGAATGAAGCCATACCAAACGACGAGCGTGACACCACGA
TGCCTGTAGCAATGGCAACAACGTTGCGCAAACTATTAACTGGCGAACTACTTACTCTAGCTTCCCGGCA
ACAATTAATAGACTGGATGGAGGCGGATAAAGTTGCAGGACCACTTCTGCGCTCGGCCCTTCCGGCTGGC
TGGTTTATTGCTGATAAATCTGGAGCCGGTGAGCGTGGGTCTCGCGGTATCATTGCAGCACTGGGGCCAG
ATGGTAAGCCCTCCCGTATCGTAGTTATCTACACGACGGGGAGTCAGGCAACTATGGATGAACGAAATAG
ACAGATCGCTGAGATAGGTGCCTCACTGATTAAGCATTGGTAACTGTCAGACCAAGTTTACTCATATATA
CTTTAGATTGATTTAAAACTTCATTTTTAATTTAAAAGGATCTAGGTGAAGATCCTTTTTGATAATCTCA
TGACCAAAATCCCTTAACGTGAGTTTTCGTTCCACTGAGCGTCAGACCCCGTAGAAAAGATCAAAGGATC
TTCTTGAGATCCTTTTTTTCTGCGCGTAATCTGCTGCTTGCAAACAAAAAAACCACCGCTACCAGCGGTG
GTTTGTTTGCCGGATCAAGAGCTACCAACTCTTTTTCCGAAGGTAACTGGCTTCAGCAGAGCGCAGATAC
CAAATACTGTTCTTCTAGTGTAGCCGTAGTTAGGCCACCACTTCAAGAACTCTGTAGCACCGCCTACATA
CCTCGCTCTGCTAATCCTGTTACCAGTGGCTGCTGCCAGTGGCGATAAGTCGTGTCTTACCGGGTTGGAC
TCAAGACGATAGTTACCGGATAAGGCGCAGCGGTCGGGCTGAACGGGGGGTTCGTGCACACAGCCCAGCT
TGGAGCGAACGACCTACACCGAACTGAGATACCTACAGCGTGAGCTATGAGAAAGCGCCACGCTTCCCGA
AGGGAGAAAGGCGGACAGGTATCCGGTAAGCGGCAGGGTCGGAACAGGAGAGCGCACGAGGGAGCTTCCA
GGGGGAAACGCCTGGTATCTTTATAGTCCTGTCGGGTTTCGCCACCTCTGACTTGAGCGTCGATTTTTGT
GATGCTCGTCAGGGGGGCGGAGCCTATGGAAAAACGCCAGCAACGCGGCCTTTTTACGGTTCCTGGCCTT
TTGCTGGCCTTTTGCTCACATGT
Features (pLannotate 1.2.2; 17 found; start..end, strand, type, name):
     12..39      +  repeat_region  AAV2 ITR (fragment): inverted terminal repeat of adeno-associated virus serotype 2 inverted
     68..95      +  repeat_region  AAV2 ITR (fragment): inverted terminal repeat of adeno-associated virus serotype 2 inverted
    149..1437    +  promoter       CaMKII promoter: promoter for the mouse calcium/calmodulin-dependent kinase II α subunit
   2412..2471    +  CDS            KCNJ2 (fragment): KCNJ2_HUMAN - Also known as IRK1. Experimental evidence at protein level: Swiss-Prot protein existence level 1. Probably participates in establishing action potential waveform and excitability of neuronal and muscle tissues. Inward rectifier potassium channels are characterized by a greater tendency to allow potassium to flow into the cell rather than out of it. Their voltage dependence is regulated by the concentration of extracellular potassium; as external potassium is raised, the voltage range of the channel opening shifts to more positive voltages. The inward rectification is mainly due t
   2470..3164    +  CDS            mScarlet (fragment): bright monomeric red fluorescent protein evolved from a synthetic template (Bindels et al., 2016)
   3165..3359    +  CDS            Kcnb1 (fragment): KCNB1_MOUSE - Experimental evidence at protein level: Swiss-Prot protein existence level 1. Voltage-gated potassium channel that mediates transmembrane potassium transport in excitable membranes, primarily in the brain, but also in the pancreas and cardiovascular system. Contributes to the regulation of the action potential (AP) repolarization, duration and frequency of repetitive AP firing in neurons, muscle cells and endocrine cells and plays a role in homeostatic attenuation of electrical excitability throughout the brain (PubMed:14684365, PubMed:19383458, PubMed:24494598). Plays also a rol
   3384..3408    +  misc_feature   MCS (fragment): pBluescript multiple cloning site
   3408..3996    +  misc_feature   WPRE: woodchuck hepatitis virus posttranscriptional regulatory element
   4028..4504    +  polyA_signal   hGH poly(A) signal: human growth hormone polyadenylation signal
   4544..4684    +  repeat_region  AAV2 ITR: inverted terminal repeat of adeno-associated virus serotype 2 inverted
   4689..4740    -  misc_feature   bom (fragment): basis of mobility region from pBR322
   4759..5214    +  rep_origin     f1 ori (sequence partly withheld): f1 bacteriophage origin of replication; arrow indicates direction of (+) strand synthesis
   5215..5264    -  misc_feature   bom (fragment): basis of mobility region from pBR322
   5366..5401    -  CDS            rop (fragment): Rop protein, which maintains plasmids at low copy number; rop
   5496..5600    +  promoter       AmpR promoter: bla
   5601..6461    +  CDS            AmpR: β-lactamase; bla; confers resistance to ampicillin, carbenicillin, and related antibiotics
   6632..7220    +  rep_origin     ori: high-copy-number ColE1/pMB1/pBR322/pUC origin of replication
