[The description below was written by a language model from this plasmid's Addgene catalogue record and pLannotate feature annotations shown in this document.]
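Description:
pAAV-CaMKIIa-rsChRmine-oScarlet-KV 2.1-WPRE is an adeno-associated virus transfer plasmid for optogenetics, built on a Stratagene-derived pAAV-CaMKIIa backbone. It is maintained in bacteria through a high-copy ColE1/pUC-type origin and selected with ampicillin via the β-lactamase gene; an f1 phage origin is also present. The expression cassette is flanked by AAV2 inverted terminal repeats, which allow it to be packaged into recombinant AAV particles when helper functions are supplied. In the sequenced record the downstream ITR is annotated in full, whereas the upstream one is detected only as short fragments. This is common for these repeat-rich, structured elements, and is consistent with propagation in a recombination-deficient strain.

The payload, cloned between BamHI and EcoRI sites, is driven by the mouse CaMKIIα promoter, commonly used to favour expression in excitatory neurons. It encodes rsChRmine, a synthetic variant of the pump-like cation channelrhodopsin ChRmine derived from Tiarina fusus and carrying the I146M and G174S substitutions. The opsin coding region itself is not recognised by the automated annotation but would occupy the gap between the promoter and the downstream fusion parts. These comprise a short Kir2.1 (KCNJ2) fragment, typically used as a membrane trafficking signal, an mScarlet-family red fluorescent protein (oScarlet) for visualising expressing cells, and a Kv2.1 (Kcnb1) fragment, generally used to restrict opsin localisation to the soma and proximal dendrites. A WPRE enhances transcript stability and expression, and the human growth hormone polyadenylation signal terminates the transcript. The construct is suited to viral delivery of a soma-targeted, fluorescently tagged opsin for light-driven control of neuronal activity.
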