Addgene plasmid #183523: pAAV-CaMKIIa-rsChRmine-oScarlet-KV 2.1-WPRE
Purpose: Optogenetics
Depositing lab: Karl Deisseroth. Depositing organization: Stanford University. Publication: Structural basis for channel conduction in the pump-like channelrhodopsin ChRmine. Kishi KE, Kim YS, Fukuda M, Inoue M, Kusakizako T, Wang PY, Ramakrishnan C, Byrne EFX, Thadhani E, Paggi JM, Matsui TE, Yamashita K, Nagata T, Konno M, Quirin S, Lo M, Benster T, Uemura T, Liu K, Shibata M, Nomura N, Iwata S, Nureki O, Dror RO, Inoue K, Deisseroth K, Kato HE. Cell. 2022 Feb 17;185(4):672-689.e23. doi: 10.1016/j.cell.2022.01.007. Epub 2022 Feb 2. PubMed 35114111.
Backbone
  Vector backbone: pAAV-CaMKIIa
  Backbone manufacturer: Stratagene
  Backbone size w/o insert (bp): 5384
  Vector type: AAV
Growth in bacteria
  Bacterial resistance: Ampicillin, 100 μg/mL
  Growth temperature: 37°C
  Growth strain: NEB Stable
  Copy number: High Copy
Gene/Insert
  Gene/Insert name: rsChRmine-oScarlet-Kv2.1
  Species: Synthetic; derived from Tiarina fusus
  Insert size (bp): 1905
  Mutation: I146M/G174S
  Promoter: CaMKIIa
  Cloning method: Restriction Enzyme; 5′ cloning site BamHI (not destroyed); 3′ cloning site EcoRI (not destroyed)
  Sequencing primers: 5′ CTGGATGCTGACGAAGGCTCG; 3′ GAATACCAGTCAATCTTTCAC
Terms and licenses: Academic/Nonprofit Terms; Industry Terms: Not Available to Industry
How to cite: pAAV-CaMKIIa-rsChRmine-oScarlet-KV 2.1-WPRE was a gift from Karl Deisseroth (Addgene plasmid # 183523 ; http://n2t.net/addgene:183523 ; RRID:Addgene_183523)
